Addgene plasmid #43662: III-GTGT
Depositing lab: Chad Cowan & Kiran Musunuru. Depositing organization: Harvard University. Publication: A TALEN Genome-Editing System for Generating Human Stem Cell-Based Disease Models. Ding Q, Lee YK, Schaefer EA, Peters DT, Veres A, Kim K, Kuperwasser N, Motola DL, Meissner TB, Hendriks WT, Trevisan M, Gupta RM, Moisan A, Banks E, Friesen M, Schinzel RT, Xia F, Tang A, Xia Y, Figueroa E, Wann A, Ahfeldt T, Daheron L, Zhang F, Rubin LL, Peng LF, Chung RT, Musunuru K, Cowan CA. Cell Stem Cell. 2012 Dec 12. pii: S1934-5909(12)00645-5. doi: 10.1016/j.stem.2012.11.011. PubMed 23246482.
Backbone
  Vector backbone: pCRII-TOPO
  Backbone manufacturer: Invitrogen
  Backbone size w/o insert (bp): 3973
  Vector type: Bacterial Cloning
Growth in bacteria
  Bacterial resistance: Ampicillin and Kanamycin, 100 & 50 μg/mL
  Growth temperature: 37°C
  Growth strain: Top10
  Copy number: High Copy
Gene/Insert
  Gene/Insert name: III-GTGT
  Species: Synthetic
  Insert size (bp): 426
  Cloning method: TOPO Cloning
  Sequencing primers: 5′ T7; 3′ M13-rev
Terms and licenses: Academic/Nonprofit Terms; Industry Terms: Not Available to Industry
How to cite: III-GTGT was a gift from Chad Cowan & Kiran Musunuru (Addgene plasmid # 43662 ; http://n2t.net/addgene:43662 ; RRID:Addgene_43662)
