[The description below was written by a language model from this plasmid's Addgene catalogue record.]
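Description:
III-GTGT is a bacterial cloning plasmid built on the commercial pCRII-TOPO backbone (about 4 kb without insert), into which a 426 bp synthetic fragment was introduced by TOPO cloning. It is a high-copy plasmid propagated in E. coli and carries both ampicillin and kanamycin resistance, so either or both antibiotics can be used for selection. No feature table accompanies the record. The listed sequencing primers (T7 on one side, M13 reverse on the other) match the standard priming sites that flank the pCRII-TOPO cloning site. The vector has no recorded mammalian expression elements and serves purely as a storage and propagation vehicle for the insert.

The record does not describe the insert beyond its name, synthetic origin and size. However, the plasmid comes from a published TALEN genome-editing system developed for generating human stem cell-based disease models. In that context, the name suggests a pre-assembled module of TAL effector repeats that recognises the four-base DNA sequence GTGT, with "III" probably marking its position in an ordered series of such modules. The insert length is roughly what four TALE repeats of about 34 amino acids each would require. This reading is an inference from the name and the associated publication rather than something stated in the catalogue fields. On that interpretation, the plasmid would be one member of a library of multimer building blocks from which fragments are taken and joined in order to build a custom DNA-binding array, which is then fused to a nuclease domain in a separate expression vector. The assembly scheme and the sites used to release the fragment are not given in the record.
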