>Addgene plasmid #43662 | III-GTGT | depositor partial sequence | sequence record 58927 | III-GTGT sequence 426 bps
CGTCTCGGCTCACCCCAGAGCAGGTCGTGGCAATCGCGAGCAATAACGGCGGAAAACAGGCTTTGGAAAC
GGTGCAGAGGCTCCTTCCAGTGCTGTGCCAAGCGCACGGATTAACCCCAGAGCAGGTCGTGGCCATTGCC
TCGAATGGAGGGGGCAAACAGGCGTTGGAAACCGTACAACGATTGCTGCCGGTGCTGTGCCAAGCGCACG
GCCTCACCCCAGAGCAGGTCGTGGCAATCGCGAGCAATAACGGCGGAAAACAGGCTTTGGAAACGGTGCA
GAGGCTCCTTCCAGTGCTGTGCCAAGCGCACGGATTAACCCCAGAGCAGGTCGTGGCCATTGCCTCGAAT
GGAGGGGGCAAACAGGCGTTGGAAACCGTACAACGATTGCTGCCGGTGCTGTGCCAAGCGCACGGACTCA
GAGACG
