>Addgene plasmid #43662 | III-GTGT | addgene partial sequence | sequence record 61758 | M13-F20 5'-TGTAAAACGACGGCCAGT-3'
GAATTGGGCCCTCTAGATGCATGCTCGAGCGGCCGCCAGTGTGATGGATATCTGCAGAATTCGCCCTTGC
CGTCCTAGCGCGTCTCGGCTCACCCCAGAGCAGGTCGTGGCAATCGCGAGCAATAACGGCGGAAAACAGG
CTTTGGAAACGGTGCAGAGGCTCCTTCCAGTGCTGTGCCAAGCGCACGGATTAACCCCAGAGCAGGTCGT
GGCCATTGCCTCGAATGGAGGGGGCAAACAGGCGTTGGAAACCGTACAACGATTGCTGCCGGTGCTGTGC
CAAGCGCACGGCCTCACCCCAGAGCAGGTCGTGGCAATCGCGAGCAATAACGGCGGAAAACAGGCTTTGG
AAACGGTGCANAGGCTCCTTCCAGTGCTGTGCCAAGCGCACGGATTAACCCCAGAGCAGGTCGTGGCCAT
TGCCTCGAATGGAGGGGGCAAACAGGCGTTGGAAACCGTACAACGATTGCTGCCGGTGCTGTGCCAAGCG
CACGGACTCAGAGACGTGGGCACAGGAAAGAAGGGCGAATTCCAGCACACTGGCGGCCGTTACTAGTGGA
TCCGAGCTCGGTACCAAGCTTGATGCATAGCTTGAGTATTCTATAGTGTCACCTAAATAGCTTGGCGTAA
TCATGGTCATAGCTGTTTCCTGTGTGAAATTGTTATCCGCTCACAATTCCACACAACATACGAGCCGGAA
GCATAAAGTGTAAAGCCTGGGGTGCCTAATGAGTGAGCTAACTCACATTAATTGCGTTGCGCTCACTGCC
CGCTTTCCAGTCGGGAAACCTGTCGTGCCAGCTGCATTAATGAATCGGCCAACGCGCGGGGAGAGGCGGT
TTGCGTATTGGGCGCTCTTCCGCTTCCTCGCTCACTGACT
